LOCUS       Exported 7996 bp ds-DNA circular SYN 13-MAY-2021
DEFINITION  Mammalian expression plasmid for SARS-CoV-2 nsp4.
ACCESSION   .
VERSION     .
KEYWORDS    pGBW-m4133665
SOURCE      synthetic DNA construct
  ORGANISM  synthetic DNA construct
REFERENCE   1 (bases 1 to 7996)
  TITLE     SARS-CoV-2 protein Mammalian expression constructs, tagged, for
            protein expression and/or purification
REFERENCE   2 (bases 1 to 7996)
  AUTHORS   .
  TITLE     Direct Submission
  JOURNAL   Exported May 13, 2021 from SnapGene Server 1.1.58
            http://www.snapgene.com
FEATURES             Location/Qualifiers
     source          1..7996
                     /organism="synthetic DNA construct"
                     /mol_type="other DNA"
     CDS             1502..1522
                     /codon_start=1
                     /product="tobacco etch virus (TEV) protease recognition and
                     cleavage site"
                     /label=TEV site
                     /translation="ENLYFQS"
     CDS             1871..1888
                     /codon_start=1
                     /product="6xHis affinity tag"
                     /label=6xHis
                     /translation="HHHHHH"
     polyA_signal    1965..2086
                     /label=SV40 poly(A) signal
                     /note="SV40 polyadenylation signal"
     primer_bind     complement(1976..1995)
                     /label=EBV-rev
                     /note="SV40 polyA terminator, reverse primer"
     primer_bind     2030..2049
                     /label=SV40pA-R
                     /note="SV40 polyA, reverse primer"
     terminator      2201..2247
                     /label=T7 terminator
                     /note="transcription terminator for bacteriophage T7 RNA
                     polymerase"
     terminator      2277..2413
                     /label=rrnG terminator
                     /note="transcription terminator from the E. coli ribosomal
                     RNA rrnG operon (Albrechtsen et al., 1991)"
     misc_feature    2458..2529
                     /label=3' beta-globin insulator
                     /note="insulator downstream of the human beta-globin locus
                     (Farrell et al., 2002)"
     rep_origin      complement(2755..3343)
                     /direction=LEFT
                     /label=ori
                     /note="high-copy-number ColE1/pMB1/pBR322/pUC origin of
                     replication"
     primer_bind     complement(2835..2854)
                     /label=pBR322ori-F
                     /note="pBR322 origin, forward primer"
     promoter        3843..5052
                     /label=UbC promoter
                     /note="human ubiquitin C promoter"
     primer_bind     4889..4908
                     /label=hUBCpro-F
                     /note="Human Ubiquitin C (UbC) promoter, forward primer"
     CDS             5056..5655
                     /codon_start=1
                     /gene="pac from Streptomyces alboniger"
                     /product="puromycin N-acetyltransferase"
                     /label=PuroR
                     /note="confers resistance to puromycin"
                     /translation="MTEYKPTVRLATRDDVPRAVRTLAAAFADYPATRHTVDPDRHIER
                     VTELQELFLTRVGLDIGKVWVADDGAAVAVWTTPESVEAGAVFAEIGPRMAELSGSRLA
                     AQQQMEGLLAPHRPKEPAWFLATVGVSPDHQGKGLGSAVVLPGVEAAERAGVPAFLETS
                     APRNLPFYERLGFTVTADVEVPEGPRTWCMTRKPGA"
     primer_bind     complement(5056..5075)
                     /label=Puro-R
                     /note="Puromycin resistance gene, reverse primer. Also
                     called puro-variant-R"
     primer_bind     5552..5572
                     /label=Puro-F
                     /note="Puromycin resistance gene, forward primer"
     polyA_signal    5682..5730
                     /note="synthetic polyadenylation signal"
     CDS             5996..6856
                     /codon_start=1
                     /gene="bla"
                     /product="beta-lactamase"
                     /label=AmpR
                     /note="confers resistance to ampicillin, carbenicillin, and
                     related antibiotics"
                     /translation="MSIQHFRVALIPFFAAFCLPVFAHPETLVKVKDAEDQLGARVGYI
                     ELDLNSGKILESFRPEERFPMMSTFKVLLCGAVLSRIDAGQEQLGRRIHYSQNDLVEYS
                     PVTEKHLTDGMTVRELCSAAITMSDNTAANLLLTTIGGPKELTAFLHNMGDHVTRLDRW
                     EPELNEAIPNDERDTTMPVAMATTLRKLLTGELLTLASRQQLIDWMEADKVAGPLLRSA
                     LPAGWFIADKSGAGERGSRGIIAALGPDGKPSRIVVIYTTGSQATMDERNRQIAEIGAS
                     LIKHW"
     primer_bind     complement(6214..6233)
                     /label=Amp-R
                     /note="Ampicillin resistance gene, reverse primer"
     terminator      6869..7005
                     /label=rrnG terminator
                     /note="transcription terminator from the E. coli ribosomal
                     RNA rrnG operon (Albrechtsen et al., 1991)"
     misc_feature    7150..7221
                     /label=5' beta-globin insulator
                     /note="insulator upstream of the human beta-globin locus
                     (Farrell et al., 2002)"
     terminator      7226..7272
                     /label=T7 terminator
                     /note="transcription terminator for bacteriophage T7 RNA
                     polymerase"
     polyA_signal    7290..7338
                     /note="synthetic polyadenylation signal"
     enhancer        7419..7722
                     /label=CMV enhancer
                     /note="human cytomegalovirus immediate early enhancer"
     promoter        7724..7926
                     /label=CMV promoter
                     /note="human cytomegalovirus (CMV) immediate early
                     promoter"
     primer_bind     7877..7897
                     /label=CMV-F
                     /note="Human CMV immediate early promoter, forward primer"
ORIGIN
        1 caccatgatt gttaataatt ggttgaagca gttaattaaa gttacacttg tgttcctttt
       61 tgttgctgct attttctatt taataacacc tgttcatgtc atgtctaaac atactgactt
      121 ttcaagtgaa atcataggat acaaggctat tgatggtggt gtcactcgtg acatagcatc
      181 tacagatact tgttttgcta acaaacatgc tgattttgac acatggttta gccagcgtgg
      241 tggtagttat actaatgaca aagcttgccc attgattgct gcagtcataa caagagaagt
      301 gggttttgtc gtgcctggtt tgcctggcac gatattacgc acaactaatg gtgacttttt
      361 gcatttctta cctagagttt ttagtgcagt tggtaacatc tgttacacac catcaaaact
      421 tatagagtac actgactttg caacatcagc ttgtgttttg gctgctgaat gtacaatttt
      481 taaagatgct tctggtaagc cagtaccata ttgttatgat accaatgtac tagaaggttc
      541 tgttgcttat gaaagtttac gccctgacac acgttatgtg ctcatggatg gctctattat
      601 tcaatttcct aacacctacc ttgaaggttc tgttagagtg gtaacaactt ttgattctga
      661 gtactgtagg cacggcactt gtgaaagatc agaagctggt gtttgtgtat ctactagtgg
      721 tagatgggta cttaacaatg attattacag atctttacca ggagttttct gtggtgtaga
      781 tgctgtaaat ttacttacta atatgtttac accactaatt caacctattg gtgctttgga
      841 catatcagca tctatagtag ctggtggtat tgtagctatc gtagtaacat gccttgccta
      901 ctattttatg aggtttagaa gagcttttgg tgaatacagt catgtagttg cctttaatac
      961 tttactattc cttatgtcat tcactgtact ctgtttaaca ccagtttact cattcttacc
     1021 tggtgtttat tctgttattt acttgtactt gacattttat cttactaatg atgtttcttt
     1081 tttagcacat attcagtgga tggttatgtt cacaccttta gtacctttct ggataacaat
     1141 tgcttatatc atttgtattt ccacaaagca tttctattgg ttctttagta attacctaaa
     1201 gagacgtgta gtctttaatg gtgtttcctt tagtactttt gaagaagctg cgctgtgcac
     1261 ctttttgtta aataaagaaa tgtatctaaa gttgcgtagt gatgtgctat tacctcttac
     1321 gcaatataat agatacttag ctctttataa taagtacaag tattttagtg gagcaatgga
     1381 tacaactagc tacagagaag ctgcttgttg tcatctcgca aaggctctca atgacttcag
     1441 taactcaggt tctgatgttc tttaccaacc accacaaacc tctatcacct cagctgtttt
     1501 ggaaaacctt tactttcagt cgatgagtga caaaatcatt catctaaccg atgactcctt
     1561 tgatacagac gtgttgaagg ccgatggtgc gatactggta gatttctggg ctgaatggtg
     1621 tggcccgtgc aagatgatcg cacccattct ggacgagatc gccgacgagt atcaaggaaa
     1681 attaactgtc gctaagctta atatagatca gaacccaggg acggcaccta aatacggcat
     1741 caggggaata cctaccctcc tgctctttaa gaatggggaa gttgccgcga caaaagtggg
     1801 agccctgtct aagggccagc taaaagagtt cttggacgct aacctggcag gttcaggctc
     1861 ggggcacatg caccatcacc atcaccatag cagcgggctc gtgccacgcg gctaagctag
     1921 cttgactgac tgagatacag cgtaccttca gctcacagac atgataagat acattgatga
     1981 gtttggacaa accacaacta gaatgcagtg aaaaaaatgc tttatttgtg aaatttgtga
     2041 tgctattgct ttatttgtaa ccattataag ctgcaataaa caagttaaca acaacaattg
     2101 cattcatttt atgtttcagg ttcaggggga ggtgtgggag gttttttaaa gcaagtaaaa
     2161 cctctacaaa tgtggtattg gcccatctct atcggtatcg tagcataacc ccttggggcc
     2221 tctaaacggg tcttgagggg ttttttgtgc ccctcgggcc ggattgctat ctaccggcat
     2281 tggcgcagaa aaaaatgcct gatgcgacgc tgcgcgtctt atactcccac atatgccaga
     2341 ttcagcaacg gatacggctt ccccaacttg cccacttcca tacgtgtcct ccttaccaga
     2401 aatttatcct taaggtcgtc agctatcctg caggcgatct ctcgatttcg atcaagacat
     2461 tcctttaatg gtcttttctg gacaccacta ggggtcagaa gtagttcatc aaactttctt
     2521 ccctccctaa tctcattggt taccttgggc tatcgaaact taattaacca gtcaagtcag
     2581 ctacttggcg agatcgactt gtctgggttt cgactacgct cagaattgcg tcagtcaagt
     2641 tcgatctggt ccttgctatt gcacccgttc tccgattacg agtttcattt aaatcatgtg
     2701 agcaaaaggc cagcaaaagg ccaggaaccg taaaaaggcc gcgttgctgg cgtttttcca
     2761 taggctccgc ccccctgacg agcatcacaa aaatcgacgc tcaagtcaga ggtggcgaaa
     2821 cccgacagga ctataaagat accaggcgtt tccccctgga agctccctcg tgcgctctcc
     2881 tgttccgacc ctgccgctta ccggatacct gtccgccttt ctcccttcgg gaagcgtggc
     2941 gctttctcat agctcacgct gtaggtatct cagttcggtg taggtcgttc gctccaagct
     3001 gggctgtgtg cacgaacccc ccgttcagcc cgaccgctgc gccttatccg gtaactatcg
     3061 tcttgagtcc aacccggtaa gacacgactt atcgccactg gcagcagcca ctggtaacag
     3121 gattagcaga gcgaggtatg taggcggtgc tacagagttc ttgaagtggt ggcctaacta
     3181 cggctacact agaagaacag tatttggtat ctgcgctctg ctgaagccag ttaccttcgg
     3241 aaaaagagtt ggtagctctt gatccggcaa acaaaccacc gctggtagcg gtggtttttt
     3301 tgtttgcaag cagcagatta cgcgcagaaa aaaaggatct caagaagatc ctttgatctt
     3361 ttctacgggg tctgacgctc agtggaacga aaactcacgt taagggattt tggtcatgag
     3421 attatcaaaa aggatcttca cctagatcct tttaaattaa aaatgaagtt ttaaatcaat
     3481 ctaaagtata tatgagtaaa cttggtctga cagttaccaa tgcttaatca gtgaggcacc
     3541 tatctcagcg atctgtctat ttcgttcatc catagttgca tttaaatttc cgaactctcc
     3601 aaggccctcg tcggaaaatc ttcaaacctt tcgtccgatc catcttgcag gctacctctc
     3661 gaacgaacta tcgcaagtct cttggccggc cttgcgcctt ggctattgct tggcagcgcc
     3721 tatcgccagg tattactcca atcccgaata tccgagatcg ggatcacccg agagaagttc
     3781 aacctacatc ctcaatcccg atctatccga gatccgagga atatcgaaat cggggcgcgc
     3841 ctggcctccg cgccgggttt tggcgcctcc cgcgggcgcc cccctcgtca cggcgagcgc
     3901 tgccacgtca gacgaagggc gcaggagcgt cctgatcctt ccgcccggac gctcaggaca
     3961 gcggcccgct gctcataaga ctcggcctta gaaccccagt atcagcagaa ggacatttta
     4021 ggacgggact tgggtgactc tagggcactg gttttctttc cagagagcgg aacaggcgag
     4081 gaaaagtagt cccttctcgg cgattctgcg gagggatctc cgtggggcgg tgaacgccga
     4141 tgattatata aggacgcgcc gggtgtggca cagctagttc cgtcgcagcc gggatttggg
     4201 tcgcggttct tgtttgtgga tcgctgtgat cgtcacttgg tgagtagcgg gctgctgggc
     4261 tggccggggc tttcgtggcc gccgggccgc tcggtgggac ggaagcgtgt ggagagaccg
     4321 ccaagggctg tagtctgggt ccgcgagcaa ggttgccctg aactgggggt tggggggagc
     4381 gcagcaaaat ggcggctgtt cccgagtctt gaatggaaga cgcttgtgag gcgggctgtg
     4441 aggtcgttga aacaaggtgg ggggcatggt gggcggcaag aacccaaggt cttgagccct
     4501 tcgctaatgc gggaaagctc ttattcgggt gagatgggct gggcaccatc tggggaccct
     4561 gacgtgaagt ttgtcactga ctggagaact cggtttgtcg tctgttgcgg gggcggcagt
     4621 tatggcggtg ccgttgggca gtgcacccgt acctttggga gcgcgcgccc tcgtcgtgtc
     4681 gtgacgtcac ccgttctgtt ggcttataat gcagggtggg gccacctgcc ggtaggtgtg
     4741 cggtaggctt ttctccgtcg caggacgcag ggttcgggcc tagggtaggc tctcctgaat
     4801 cgacaggcgc cggacctctg gtgaggggag ggataagtga ggcgtcagtt tctttggtcg
     4861 gttttatgta cctatcttct taagtagctg aagctccggt tttgaactat gcgctcgggg
     4921 ttggcgagtg tgttttgtga agttttttag gcaccttttg aaatgtaatc atttgggtca
     4981 atatgtaatt ttcagtgtta gacttgtaaa ttgtccgcta aattctggcc gtttttggct
     5041 tttttgttag acaacatgac cgagtacaag cccacggtgc gcctcgccac ccgcgacgac
     5101 gtccccaggg ccgtacgcac cctcgccgcc gcgttcgccg actaccccgc cacgcgccac
     5161 accgtcgatc cggaccgcca catcgagcgg gtcaccgagc tgcaagaact cttcctcacg
     5221 cgcgtcgggc tcgacatcgg caaggtgtgg gtcgcggacg acggcgccgc ggtggcggtc
     5281 tggaccacgc cggagagcgt cgaagcgggg gcggtgttcg ccgagatcgg cccgcgcatg
     5341 gccgagttga gcggttcccg gctggccgcg cagcaacaga tggagggcct cctggcgccg
     5401 caccggccca aggagcccgc gtggttcctg gccaccgtcg gcgtctcgcc cgaccaccag
     5461 ggcaagggtc tgggcagcgc cgtcgtgctc cccggagtgg aggccgccga gcgcgccggg
     5521 gtgcccgcct tcctggagac ctccgcgccc cgcaacctcc ccttctacga gcggctcggc
     5581 ttcaccgtca ccgccgacgt cgaggtgccc gaaggaccgc gcacctggtg catgacccgc
     5641 aagcccggtg cctaggctag tatgtaagcc tagtcttaga taataaaatc gctatccatc
     5701 gaagatggat gtgtgttggt tttttgtgtg tgtaacgcta ggcgcgcctg gtgtaccgag
     5761 aacgatcctc tcagtgcgag tctcgacgat ccatatcgtt gcttggcagt cagccagtcg
     5821 gaatccagct tgggacccag gaagtccaat cgtcagatat tgtactcaag cctggtcacg
     5881 gcagcgtacc gatctgttta aacctagata ttgatagtct gatcggtcaa cgtataatcg
     5941 agtcctagct tttgcaaaca tctatcaaga gacaggatca gcaggaggct ttcgcatgag
     6001 tattcaacat ttccgtgtcg cccttattcc cttttttgcg gcattttgcc ttcctgtttt
     6061 tgctcaccca gaaacgctgg tgaaagtaaa agatgctgaa gatcagttgg gtgcgcgagt
     6121 gggttacatc gaactggatc tcaacagcgg taagatcctt gagagttttc gccccgaaga
     6181 acgctttcca atgatgagca cttttaaagt tctgctatgt ggcgcggtat tatcccgtat
     6241 tgacgccggg caagagcaac tcggtcgccg catacactat tctcagaatg acttggttga
     6301 gtattcacca gtcacagaaa agcatcttac ggatggcatg acagtaagag aattatgcag
     6361 tgctgccata accatgagtg ataacactgc ggccaactta cttctgacaa cgattggagg
     6421 accgaaggag ctaaccgctt ttttgcacaa catgggggat catgtaactc gccttgatcg
     6481 ttgggaaccg gagctgaatg aagccatacc aaacgacgag cgtgacacca cgatgcctgt
     6541 agcaatggca acaaccttgc gtaaactatt aactggcgaa ctacttactc tagcttcccg
     6601 gcaacagttg atagactgga tggaggcgga taaagttgca ggaccacttc tgcgctcggc
     6661 ccttccggct ggctggttta ttgctgataa atctggagcc ggtgagcgtg ggtctcgcgg
     6721 tatcattgca gcactggggc cagatggtaa gccctcccgt atcgtagtta tctacacgac
     6781 ggggagtcag gcaactatgg atgaacgaaa tagacagatc gctgagatag gtgcctcact
     6841 gattaagcat tggtaaccga ttctaggtgc attggcgcag aaaaaaatgc ctgatgcgac
     6901 gctgcgcgtc ttatactccc acatatgcca gattcagcaa cggatacggc ttccccaact
     6961 tgcccacttc catacgtgtc ctccttacca gaaatttatc cttaagatcg tttaaactcg
     7021 actctggctc tatcgaatct ccgtcgtttc gagcttacgc gaacagccgt ggcgctcatt
     7081 tgctcgtcgg gcatcgaatc tcgtcagcta tcgtcagctt acctttttgg cagcgatcgc
     7141 ggctcccgac atcttggacc attagctcca caggtatctt cttccctcta gtggtcataa
     7201 cagcagcttc agctacctct caattcaaaa aacccctcaa gacccgttta gaggccccaa
     7261 ggggttatgc tatcaatcgt tgcgttacac acacaaaaaa ccaacacaca tccatcttcg
     7321 atggatagcg attttattat ctaactgctg atcgagtgta gccagatcta gtaatcaatt
     7381 acggggtcat tagttcatag cccatatatg gagttccgcg ttacataact tacggtaaat
     7441 ggcccgcctg gctgaccgcc caacgacccc cgcccattga cgtcaataat gacgtatgtt
     7501 cccatagtaa cgccaatagg gactttccat tgacgtcaat gggtggagta tttacggtaa
     7561 actgcccact tggcagtaca tcaagtgtat catatgccaa gtacgccccc tattgacgtc
     7621 aatgacggta aatggcccgc ctggcattat gcccagtaca tgaccttatg ggactttcct
     7681 acttggcagt acatctacgt attagtcatc gctattacca tgctgatgcg gttttggcag
     7741 tacatcaatg ggcgtggata gcggtttgac tcacggggat ttccaagtct ccaccccatt
     7801 gacgtcaatg ggagtttgtt ttggcaccaa aatcaacggg actttccaaa atgtcgtaac
     7861 aactccgccc cattgacgca aatgggcggt aggcgtgtac ggtgggaggt ctatataagc
     7921 agagctggtt tagtgaaccg tcagatcaga tctttgtcga tcctaccatc cactcgacac
     7981 acccgccagc ggccgc
//
