[The description below was written by a language model from this plasmid's Addgene catalogue record and the feature table of its GenBank file.]
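Description:
pGBW-m4133665 is a mammalian expression plasmid for wild-type SARS-CoV-2 nsp4, a non-structural protein encoded within the viral ORF1ab polyprotein. It is built on the pTwist_CMV_Puro_6 backbone. In bacteria it is maintained through a high-copy ColE1/pUC-type origin and selected with ampicillin via the beta-lactamase gene. The GenBank record is a 7,996 bp circular synthetic construct, somewhat larger than the sum of the catalogued backbone (6,080 bp) and insert (1,493 bp) sizes, a difference the record does not explain.

The human CMV immediate-early enhancer and promoter sit at the end of the numbered sequence and read across the origin of the circular map into the insert. The nsp4 coding region itself is not annotated in the feature table but would occupy the unannotated region upstream of the TEV protease recognition site. The catalogue lists a cleavable C-terminal TEV–TRX (thioredoxin) fusion supplied by the backbone. The feature table shows the TEV site followed by an unannotated gap and then a 6xHis tag, which is consistent with a thioredoxin segment between them, though that segment is not labelled. An SV40 polyadenylation signal ends the transcript.

A separate cassette uses the human ubiquitin C promoter to drive puromycin N-acetyltransferase with a synthetic poly(A) signal, allowing selection of transfected mammalian cells. T7 and rrnG terminators, an additional synthetic poly(A) signal and 5' and 3' beta-globin insulator elements flank the units, presumably to limit read-through and interference between them. The construct belongs to a set of tagged SARS-CoV-2 protein vectors intended for expression and purification, with TEV cleavage allowing removal of the C-terminal tags.
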