Addgene plasmid #152871: pGBW-m4133665
Purpose: Mammalian expression plasmid for SARS-CoV-2 nsp4
Depositing lab: Ginkgo Bioworks & Benjie Chen. Depositing organization: Ginkgo Bioworks.
Backbone
  Vector backbone: pTwist_CMV_Puro_6
  Backbone size w/o insert (bp): 6080
  Vector type: Mammalian Expression
  Selectable markers: Puromycin
Growth in bacteria
  Bacterial resistance: Ampicillin, 100 μg/mL
  Growth temperature: 37°C
  Growth strain: DH5alpha
  Copy number: High Copy
Gene/Insert
  Gene/Insert name: SARS-CoV-2 nsp4
  Species: Severe acute respiratory syndrome coronavirus 2
  Insert size (bp): 1493
  Mutation: wt
  Entrez Gene: ORF1ab (a.k.a. GU280_gp01)
  Promoter: CMV
  Tag / fusion protein: Cleavable TEV;TRX (C terminal on backbone)
  Cloning method: Unknown
Resource information
  A portion of this plasmid was derived from a plasmid made by: GinkgoBioworks
Depositor comments: NCBI reference sequence: YP_009725300.1
How to cite: pGBW-m4133665 was a gift from Ginkgo Bioworks & Benjie Chen (Addgene plasmid # 152871 ; http://n2t.net/addgene:152871 ; RRID:Addgene_152871)
